Addgene plasmid #25638: pLKO-PTEN-shRNA-1320
Depositing lab: Todd Waldman. Depositing organization: Georgetown University. Publication: Activation of p53-dependent growth suppression in human cells by mutations in PTEN or PIK3CA. Kim JS, Lee C, Bonifant CL, Ressom H, Waldman T. Mol Cell Biol. 2007 Jan . 27(2):662-77. 10.1128/MCB.00537-06 PubMed 17060456.
Backbone
  Vector backbone: pLKO.1 puro
  Backbone size w/o insert (bp): 7032
  Vector type: Mammalian Expression, Lentiviral, RNAi
  Selectable markers: Puromycin
Growth in bacteria
  Bacterial resistance: Ampicillin, 100 μg/mL
  Growth temperature: 37°C
  Growth strain: Stbl3
  Copy number: High Copy
Gene/Insert
  Gene/Insert name: PTEN-shRNA-1320
  gRNA/shRNA sequence: CCGGCCACAGCTAGAACTTATCAAACTCGAGTTTGATAAGTTCTAGCTGTGGTTTTT
  Species: H. sapiens (human)
  Insert size (bp): 42
  GenBank ID: nm_000314
  Entrez Gene: PTEN (a.k.a. 10q23del, BZS, CWS1, DEC, GLM2, MHAM, MMAC1, PTEN1, PTENbeta, PTENgama, TEP1)
  Cloning method: Restriction Enzyme
  Sequencing primers: 5′ LKO.1 5'
Resource information
  A portion of this plasmid was derived from a plasmid made by: The RNAi Consortium (TRC), MISSION shRNA
Terms and licenses: Academic/Nonprofit Terms; Industry Terms: Not Available to Industry
How to cite: pLKO-PTEN-shRNA-1320 was a gift from Todd Waldman (Addgene plasmid # 25638 ; http://n2t.net/addgene:25638 ; RRID:Addgene_25638)
