[The description below was written by a language model from this plasmid's Addgene catalogue record and pLannotate feature annotations shown in this document.]
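Description:
pLKO-PTEN-shRNA-1320 is a lentiviral RNAi vector built on the pLKO.1 puro backbone. It carries a short hairpin RNA directed against human PTEN, the tumour suppressor phosphatase gene. The hairpin was inserted by restriction cloning downstream of the human U6 promoter, an RNA polymerase III promoter suited to producing small, defined transcripts. The feature table does not annotate the hairpin itself, but the gap between the U6 promoter and the cPPT/CTS element is where it would lie. Part of the plasmid derives from The RNAi Consortium (MISSION) shRNA collection.

The sequenced record is about 7.1 kb and has third-generation, self-inactivating transfer vector architecture. An RSV promoter fused to a truncated HIV-1 5' LTR drives genomic RNA production in packaging cells. It is followed by the Ψ packaging signal with a partial gag sequence, the Rev response element for Rev-dependent nuclear export, and the cPPT/CTS, which aids nuclear import of the reverse-transcribed genome. A human PGK promoter drives puromycin N-acetyltransferase, allowing selection of transduced mammalian cells. The ΔU3 3' LTR inactivates LTR promoter activity after integration. The short nef, gag and Rev annotations are residual viral fragments rather than functional genes, so packaging functions must be supplied in trans.

In bacteria the plasmid is maintained through a high-copy ColE1/pUC origin and ampicillin resistance. The backbone also contains an f1 origin, SV40 origin and polyadenylation signal, and leftover lac, T7 and T3 elements. The construct is used for stable knockdown of PTEN in human cells. The associated study examined p53-dependent growth suppression resulting from PTEN or PIK3CA alterations.
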