Features (pLannotate 1.2.2; 25 found; start..end, strand, type, name):
     95..335     +  promoter       U6 promoter: RNA polymerase III promoter for human U6 snRNA
    439..556     +  misc_feature   cPPT/CTS: central polypurine tract and central termination sequence of HIV-1
    605..1115    +  promoter       hPGK promoter: human phosphoglycerate kinase 1 promoter
   1137..1736    +  CDS            PuroR: puromycin N-acetyltransferase; pac from Streptomyces alboniger; confers resistance to puromycin
   1779..1862    +  CDS            nef (fragment): NEF_HV1Z2 - Experimental evidence at protein level: Swiss-Prot protein existence level 1. Extracellular Nef protein targets CD4(+) T-lymphocytes for apoptosis by interacting with CXCR4 surface receptors. From Human immunodeficiency virus type 1 group M subtype D (isolate Z2/CDC-Z34) (HIV-1).
   1864..2097    +  LTR            3' LTR (ΔU3): self-inactivating 3' long terminal repeat (LTR) from HIV-1
   2169..2290    +  polyA_signal   SV40 poly(A) signal: SV40 polyadenylation signal
   2330..2465    +  rep_origin     SV40 ori: SV40 origin of replication
   2486..2504    -  promoter       T7 promoter: promoter for bacteriophage T7 RNA polymerase
   2512..2667    +  CDS            lacZα (fragment): LacZα fragment of β-galactosidase; lacZ fragment
   2672..3100    +  rep_origin     f1 ori (sequence partly withheld): f1 bacteriophage origin of replication; arrow indicates direction of (+) strand synthesis
   3153..3257    +  promoter       AmpR promoter: bla
   3258..4118    +  CDS            AmpR: β-lactamase; bla; confers resistance to ampicillin, carbenicillin, and related antibiotics
   4289..4877    +  rep_origin     ori: high-copy-number ColE1/pMB1/pBR322/pUC origin of replication
   5060..5152    +  CDS            lacI (fragment): lac repressor; lacI; The lac repressor binds to the lac operator to inhibit transcription in E. coli. This inhibition can be relieved by adding lactose or isopropyl-β-D-thiogalactopyranoside (IPTG).
   5165..5186    +  protein_bind   CAP binding site: CAP binding activates transcription in the presence of cAMP. E. coli catabolite activator protein
   5201..5231    +  promoter       lac promoter: promoter for the E. coli lac operon
   5239..5255    +  protein_bind   lac operator: The lac repressor binds to the lac operator to inhibit transcription in E. coli. This inhibition can be relieved by adding lactose or isopropyl-β-D-thiogalactopyranoside (IPTG). lac repressor encoded by lacI
   5300..5318    +  promoter       T3 promoter: promoter for bacteriophage T3 RNA polymerase
   5346..5572    +  promoter       RSV promoter: Rous sarcoma virus enhancer/promoter
   5573..5753    +  LTR            5' LTR (truncated): truncated 5' long terminal repeat (LTR) from HIV-1
   5800..5925    +  misc_feature   HIV-1 Ψ: packaging signal of human immunodeficiency virus type 1
   5909..6272    +  CDS            HIV-1 gag (fragment): gag protein from human immunodeficiency virus 1; gag
   6418..6651    +  misc_feature   RRE: The Rev response element (RRE) of HIV-1 allows for Rev-dependent mRNA export from the nucleus to the cytoplasm.
   7028..45      +  CDS            Rev (fragment) (across the origin): human immunodeficiency virus 1 (HIV-1) Rev protein; rev; enhances nuclear export of unspliced and incompletely spliced viral mRNAs
>Addgene plasmid #25638 | pLKO-PTEN-shRNA-1320 | addgene full sequence | sequence record 182527 | Addgene NGS Result
TGGAGAGAGAGACAGAGACAGATCCATTCGATTAGTGAACGGATCTCGACGGTATCGATCACGAGACTAG
CCTCGAGCGGCCGCCCCCTTCACCGAGGGCCTATTTCCCATGATTCCTTCATATTTGCATATACGATACA
AGGCTGTTAGAGAGATAATTGGAATTAATTTGACTGTAAACACAAAGATATTAGTACAAAATACGTGACG
TAGAAAGTAATAATTTCTTGGGTAGTTTGCAGTTTTAAAATTATGTTTTAAAATGGACTATCATATGCTT
ACCGTAACTTGAAAGTATTTCGATTTCTTGGCTTTATATATCTTGTGGAAAGGACGAAACACCGGCCACA
GCTAGAACTTATCAAACTCGAGTTTGATAAGTTCTAGCTGTGGTTTTTAATTCTCGACCTCGAGACAAAT
GGCAGTATTCATCCACAATTTTAAAAGAAAAGGGGGGATTGGGGGGTACAGTGCAGGGGAAAGAATAGTA
GACATAATAGCAACAGACATACAAACTAAAGAATTACAAAAACAAATTACAAAAATTCAAAATTTTCGGG
TTTATTACAGGGACAGCAGAGATCCACTTTGGCCGCGGCTCGAGGGGGTTGGGGTTGCGCCTTTTCCAAG
GCAGCCCTGGGTTTGCGCAGGGACGCGGCTGCTCTGGGCGTGGTTCCGGGAAACGCAGCGGCGCCGACCC
TGGGTCTCGCACATTCTTCACGTCCGTTCGCAGCGTCACCCGGATCTTCGCCGCTACCCTTGTGGGCCCC
CCGGCGACGCTTCCTGCTCCGCCCCTAAGTCGGGAAGGTTCCTTGCGGTTCGCGGCGTGCCGGACGTGAC
AAACGGAAGCCGCACGTCTCACTAGTACCCTCGCAGACGGACAGCGCCAGGGAGCAATGGCAGCGCGCCG
ACCGCGATGGGCTGTGGCCAATAGCGGCTGCTCAGCAGGGCGCGCCGAGAGCAGCGGCCGGGAAGGGGCG
GTGCGGGAGGCGGGGTGTGGGGCGGTAGTGTGGGCCCTGTTCCTGCCCGCGCGGTGTTCCGCATTCTGCA
AGCCTCCGGAGCGCACGTCGGCAGTCGGCTCCCTCGTTGACCGAATCACCGACCTCTCTCCCCAGGGGGA
TCCACCGGAGCTTACCATGACCGAGTACAAGCCCACGGTGCGCCTCGCCACCCGCGACGACGTCCCCAGG
GCCGTACGCACCCTCGCCGCCGCGTTCGCCGACTACCCCGCCACGCGCCACACCGTCGATCCGGACCGCC
ACATCGAGCGGGTCACCGAGCTGCAAGAACTCTTCCTCACGCGCGTCGGGCTCGACATCGGCAAGGTGTG
GGTCGCGGACGACGGCGCCGCGGTGGCGGTCTGGACCACGCCGGAGAGCGTCGAAGCGGGGGCGGTGTTC
GCCGAGATCGGCCCGCGCATGGCCGAGTTGAGCGGTTCCCGGCTGGCCGCGCAGCAACAGATGGAAGGCC
TCCTGGCGCCGCACCGGCCCAAGGAGCCCGCGTGGTTCCTGGCCACCGTCGGCGTCTCGCCCGACCACCA
GGGCAAGGGTCTGGGCAGCGCCGTCGTGCTCCCCGGAGTGGAGGCGGCCGAGCGCGCCGGGGTGCCCGCC
TTCCTGGAGACCTCCGCGCCCCGCAACCTCCCCTTCTACGAGCGGCTCGGCTTCACCGTCACCGCCGACG
TCGAGGTGCCCGAAGGACCGCGCACCTGGTGCATGACCCGCAAGCCCGGTGCCTGACGCCCGCCCCACGA
CCCGCAGCGCCCGACCGAAAGGAGCGCACGACCCCATGCATCGGTACCTTTAAGACCAATGACTTACAAG
GCAGCTGTAGATCTTAGCCACTTTTTAAAAGAAAAGGGGGGACTGGAAGGGCTAATTCACTCCCAACGAA
GACAAGATCTGCTTTTTGCTTGTACTGGGTCTCTCTGGTTAGACCAGATCTGAGCCTGGGAGCTCTCTGG
CTAACTAGGGAACCCACTGCTTAAGCCTCAATAAAGCTTGCCTTGAGTGCTTCAAGTAGTGTGTGCCCGT
CTGTTGTGTGACTCTGGTAACTAGAGATCCCTCAGACCCTTTTAGTCAGTGTGGAAAATCTCTAGCAGTA
GTAGTTCATGTCATCTTATTATTCAGTATTTATAACTTGCAAAGAAATGAATATCAGAGAGTGAGAGGAA
CTTGTTTATTGCAGCTTATAATGGTTACAAATAAAGCAATAGCATCACAAATTTCACAAATAAAGCATTT
TTTTCACTGCATTCTAGTTGTGGTTTGTCCAAACTCATCAATGTATCTTATCATGTCTGGCTCTAGCTAT
CCCGCCCCTAACTCCGCCCATCCCGCCCCTAACTCCGCCCAGTTCCGCCCATTCTCCGCCCCATGGCTGA
CTAATTTTTTTTATTTATGCAGAGGCCGAGGCCGCCTCGGCCTCTGAGCTATTCCAGAAGTAGTGAGGAG
GCTTTTTTGGAGGCCTAGGGACGTACCCAATTCGCCCTATAGTGAGTCGTATTACGCGCGCTCACTGGCC
GTCGTTTTACAACGTCGTGACTGGGAAAACCCTGGCGTTACCCAACTTAATCGCCTTGCAGCACATCCCC
CTTTCGCCAGCTGGCGTAATAGCGAAGAGGCCCGCACCGATCGCCCTTCCCAACAGTTGCGCAGCCTGAA
TGGCGAATGGG
[124 nt withheld, positions 2672-2795]
C
[91 nt withheld, positions 2797-2887]
A
[49 nt withheld, positions 2889-2937]
CCTTTGACGTTGGAGTCCACGTTCTTT
[37 nt withheld, positions 2965-3001]
ACCCTATCTCGGTCTATTCTTTTGATTTATAAGGGATTTTGCCGATTTCGGCCTATTGGTTAAAAAATGA
GCTGATTTAACAAAAATTTAACGCGAATTTTAACAAAATATTAACGCTTACAATTTAGGTGGCACTTTTC
GGGGAAATGTGCGCGGAACCCCTATTTGTTTATTTTTCTAAATACATTCAAATATGTATCCGCTCATGAG
ACAATAACCCTGATAAATGCTTCAATAATATTGAAAAAGGAAGAGTATGAGTATTCAACATTTCCGTGTC
GCCCTTATTCCCTTTTTTGCGGCATTTTGCCTTCCTGTTTTTGCTCACCCAGAAACGCTGGTGAAAGTAA
AAGATGCTGAAGATCAGTTGGGTGCACGAGTGGGTTACATCGAACTGGATCTCAACAGCGGTAAGATCCT
TGAGAGTTTTCGCCCCGAAGAACGTTTTCCAATGATGAGCACTTTTAAAGTTCTGCTATGTGGCGCGGTA
TTATCCCGTATTGACGCCGGGCAAGAGCAACTCGGTCGCCGCATACACTATTCTCAGAATGACTTGGTTG
AGTACTCACCAGTCACAGAAAAGCATCTTACGGATGGCATGACAGTAAGAGAATTATGCAGTGCTGCCAT
AACCATGAGTGATAACACTGCGGCCAACTTACTTCTGACAACGATCGGAGGACCGAAGGAGCTAACCGCT
TTTTTGCACAACATGGGGGATCATGTAACTCGCCTTGATCGTTGGGAACCGGAGCTGAATGAAGCCATAC
CAAACGACGAGCGTGACACCACGATGCCTGTAGCAATGGCAACAACGTTGCGCAAACTATTAACTGGCGA
ACTACTTACTCTAGCTTCCCGGCAACAATTAATAGACTGGATGGAGGCGGATAAAGTTGCAGGACCACTT
CTGCGCTCGGCCCTTCCGGCTGGCTGGTTTATTGCTGATAAATCTGGAGCCGGTGAGCGTGGGTCTCGCG
GTATCATTGCAGCACTGGGGCCAGATGGTAAGCCCTCCCGTATCGTAGTTATCTACACGACGGGGAGTCA
GGCAACTATGGATGAACGAAATAGACAGATCGCTGAGATAGGTGCCTCACTGATTAAGCATTGGTAACTG
TCAGACCAAGTTTACTCATATATACTTTAGATTGATTTAAAACTTCATTTTTAATTTAAAAGGATCTAGG
TGAAGATCCTTTTTGATAATCTCATGACCAAAATCCCTTAACGTGAGTTTTCGTTCCACTGAGCGTCAGA
CCCCGTAGAAAAGATCAAAGGATCTTCTTGAGATCCTTTTTTTCTGCGCGTAATCTGCTGCTTGCAAACA
AAAAAACCACCGCTACCAGCGGTGGTTTGTTTGCCGGATCAAGAGCTACCAACTCTTTTTCCGAAGGTAA
CTGGCTTCAGCAGAGCGCAGATACCAAATACTGTTCTTCTAGTGTAGCCGTAGTTAGGCCACCACTTCAA
GAACTCTGTAGCACCGCCTACATACCTCGCTCTGCTAATCCTGTTACCAGTGGCTGCTGCCAGTGGCGAT
AAGTCGTGTCTTACCGGGTTGGACTCAAGACGATAGTTACCGGATAAGGCGCAGCGGTCGGGCTGAACGG
GGGGTTCGTGCACACAGCCCAGCTTGGAGCGAACGACCTACACCGAACTGAGATACCTACAGCGTGAGCT
ATGAGAAAGCGCCACGCTTCCCGAAGGGAGAAAGGCGGACAGGTATCCGGTAAGCGGCAGGGTCGGAACA
GGAGAGCGCACGAGGGAGCTTCCAGGGGGAAACGCCTGGTATCTTTATAGTCCTGTCGGGTTTCGCCACC
TCTGACTTGAGCGTCGATTTTTGTGATGCTCGTCAGGGGGGCGGAGCCTATGGAAAAACGCCAGCAACGC
GGCCTTTTTACGGTTCCTGGCCTTTTGCTGGCCTTTTGCTCACATGTTCTTTCCTGCGTTATCCCCTGAT
TCTGTGGATAACCGTATTACCGCCTTTGAGTGAGCTGATACCGCTCGCCGCAGCCGAACGACCGAGCGCA
GCGAGTCAGTGAGCGAGGAAGCGGAAGAGCGCCCAATACGCAAACCGCCTCTCCCCGCGCGTTGGCCGAT
TCATTAATGCAGCTGGCACGACAGGTTTCCCGACTGGAAAGCGGGCAGTGAGCGCAACGCAATTAATGTG
AGTTAGCTCACTCATTAGGCACCCCAGGCTTTACACTTTATGCTTCCGGCTCGTATGTTGTGTGGAATTG
TGAGCGGATAACAATTTCACACAGGAAACAGCTATGACCATGATTACGCCAAGCGCGCAATTAACCCTCA
CTAAAGGGAACAAAAGCTGGAGCTGCAAGCTTAATGTAGTCTTATGCAATACTCTTGTAGTCTTGCAACA
TGGTAACGATGAGTTAGCAACATGCCTTACAAGGAGAGAAAAAGCACCGTGCATGCCGATTGGTGGAAGT
AAGGTGGTACGATCGTGCCTTATTAGGAAGGCAACAGACGGGTCTGACATGGATTGGACGAACCACTGAA
TTGCCGCATTGCAGAGATATTGTATTTAAGTGCCTAGCTCGATACATAAACGGGTCTCTCTGGTTAGACC
AGATCTGAGCCTGGGAGCTCTCTGGCTAACTAGGGAACCCACTGCTTAAGCCTCAATAAAGCTTGCCTTG
AGTGCTTCAAGTAGTGTGTGCCCGTCTGTTGTGTGACTCTGGTAACTAGAGATCCCTCAGACCCTTTTAG
TCAGTGTGGAAAATCTCTAGCAGTGGCGCCCGAACAGGGACTTGAAAGCGAAAGGGAAACCAGAGGAGCT
CTCTCGACGCAGGACTCGGCTTGCTGAAGCGCGCACGGCAAGAGGCGAGGGGCGGCGACTGGTGAGTACG
CCAAAAATTTTGACTAGCGGAGGCTAGAAGGAGAGAGATGGGTGCGAGAGCGTCAGTATTAAGCGGGGGA
GAATTAGATCGCGATGGGAAAAAATTCGGTTAAGGCCAGGGGGAAAGAAAAAATATAAATTAAAACATAT
AGTATGGGCAAGCAGGGAGCTAGAACGATTCGCAGTTAATCCTGGCCTGTTAGAAACATCAGAAGGCTGT
AGACAAATACTGGGACAGCTACAACCATCCCTTCAGACAGGATCAGAAGAACTTAGATCATTATATAATA
CAGTAGCAACCCTCTATTGTGTGCATCAAAGGATAGAGATAAAAGACACCAAGGAAGCTTTAGACAAGAT
AGAGGAAGAGCAAAACAAAAGTAAGACCACCGCACAGCAAGCGGCCGCTGATCTTCAGACCTGGAGGAGG
AGATATGAGGGACAATTGGAGAAGTGAATTATATAAATATAAAGTAGTAAAAATTGAACCATTAGGAGTA
GCACCCACCAAGGCAAAGAGAAGAGTGGTGCAGAGAGAAAAAAGAGCAGTGGGAATAGGAGCTTTGTTCC
TTGGGTTCTTGGGAGCAGCAGGAAGCACTATGGGCGCAGCGTCAATGACGCTGACGGTACAGGCCAGACA
ATTATTGTCTGGTATAGTGCAGCAGCAGAACAATTTGCTGAGGGCTATTGAGGCGCAACAGCATCTGTTG
CAACTCACAGTCTGGGGCATCAAGCAGCTCCAGGCAAGAATCCTGGCTGTGGAAAGATACCTAAAGGATC
AACAGCTCCTGGGGATTTGGGGTTGCTCTGGAAAACTCATTTGCACCACTGCTGTGCCTTGGAATGCTAG
TTGGAGTAATAAATCTCTGGAACAGATTTGGAATCACACGACCTGGATGGAGTGGGACAGAGAAATTAAC
AATTACACAAGCTTAATACACTCCTTAATTGAAGAATCGCAAAACCAGCAAGAAAAGAATGAACAAGAAT
TATTGGAATTAGATAAATGGGCAAGTTTGTGGAATTGGTTTAACATAACAAATTGGCTGTGGTATATAAA
ATTATTCATAATGATAGTAGGAGGCTTGGTAGGTTTAAGAATAGTTTTTGCTGTACTTTCTATAGTGAAT
AGAGTTAGGCAGGGATATTCACCATTATCGTTTCAGACCCACCTCCCAACCCCGAGGGGACCCGACAGGC
CCGAAGGAATAGAAGAAGAAGG
