>Addgene plasmid #25638 | pLKO-PTEN-shRNA-1320 | depositor partial sequence | sequence record 12033 | Author sequence
CCGGCCACAGCTAGAACTTATCAAACTCGAGTTTGATAAGTTCTAGCTGTGGTTTTT
