>Addgene plasmid #25638 | pLKO-PTEN-shRNA-1320 | addgene partial sequence | sequence record 30944 | 25638 with LKO1-5
TTGGCTTTATATATCTTGTGGAAGGACGAAACACCGGCCACAGCTAGAACTTATCAAACTCGAGTTTGAT
AAGTTCTAGCTGTGGTTTTTAATTCTCGACCTCGAGACAAATGGCAGTATTCATCCACAATTTTAAAAGA
AAAGGGGGGATTGGGGGGTACAGTGCAGGGGAAAGAATAGTAGACATAATAGCAACAGACATACAAACTA
AAGAATTACAAAAACAAATTACAAAAATTCAAAATTTTCGGGTTTATTACAGGGACAGCAGAGATCCACT
TTGGCCGCGGCTCGAGGGGGTTGGGGTTGCGCCTTTTCCAAGGCAGCCCTGGGTTTGCGCAGGGACGCGG
CTGCTCTGGGCGTGGTTCCGGGAAACGCAGCGGCGCCGACCCTGGGTCTCGCACATTCTTCACGTCCGTT
CGCAGCGTCACCCGGATCTTCGCCGCTACCCTTGTGGGCCCCCCGGCGACGCTTCCTGCTCCGCCCCTAA
GTCGGGAAGGTTCCTTGCGGTTCGCGGCGTGCCGGACGTGACAAACGGAAGCCGCACGTCTCACTAGTAC
CCTCGCAGACGGACAGCGCCAGGGAGCAATGGCAGCGCGCCGACCGCGATGGGCTGTGGCCAATAGCGGC
TGCTCAGCAGGGCGCGCCGAGAGCAGCGGCCGGGAAGGGGCGGTGCGGGAGGCGGGGTGTGGGGCGGTAG
TGTGGGCCCTGTTCCTGCCCGCGCGGTGTTCCGCATTCTGCAAGCCTCCGGAGCGCACGTCGGCAGTCGG
CTCCCTCGTTGACCGAATCACCGACCTCTCTCCCCAGGGGGATCCACCGGAGCTTACCATGACCGAGTAC
AAGCCCACGGTGCGCCTCGCCACCCGCGACGACGT
